Addgene plasmid #196688: kiCAP-AAV-M.Fas.2
Purpose: Rep/Cap plasmid for the production of M.Fas.2, an AAV capsid with CNS tropism in macaques.
Depositing lab: Pardis Sabeti. Depositing organization: Broad Institute. Publication: Systemic administration of novel engineered AAV capsids facilitates enhanced transgene expression in the macaque CNS. Stanton AC, Lagerborg KA, Tellez L, Krunnfusz A, King EM, Ye S, Solomon IH, Tabebordbar M, Sabeti PC. Med (N Y). 2022 Nov 15:S2666-6340(22)00456-1. doi: 10.1016/j.medj.2022.11.002. PubMed 36417917.
Backbone
  Vector backbone: pUC57-Kan
  Backbone size w/o insert (bp): 3000
  Total vector size (bp): 9398
  Modifications to backbone: Backbone modifications as in kiCAP-AAV-BI30
  Vector type: AAV
Growth in bacteria
  Bacterial resistance: Kanamycin, 50 μg/mL
  Growth temperature: 30°C
  Growth strain: NEB Stable
  Copy number: High Copy
Gene/Insert
  Gene/Insert name: AAV9 VP1 modified with 7mer insertion between amino acids 588 and 589 (alt name: M.Fas.2)
  Species: Synthetic
  Insert size (bp): 2232
  Mutation: STIPTMK insert between amino acids 588 and 589 of AAV9 VP1
  Promoter: p41
  Cloning method: Restriction Enzyme; 5′ cloning site BsiWI (not destroyed); 3′ cloning site AgeI (destroyed during cloning)
  Sequencing primers: 5′ N/A; 3′ N/A
Terms and licenses: Academic/Nonprofit Terms; Industry Terms: Not Available to Industry
How to cite: kiCAP-AAV-M.Fas.2 was a gift from Pardis Sabeti (Addgene plasmid # 196688 ; http://n2t.net/addgene:196688 ; RRID:Addgene_196688)
