[The description below was written by a language model from this plasmid's Addgene catalogue record and pLannotate feature annotations shown in this document.]
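Description:
kiCAP-AAV-M.Fas.2 is a 9.4 kb Rep/Cap helper plasmid used to produce recombinant AAV packaged in the engineered M.Fas.2 capsid, which the record describes as having CNS tropism in macaques. It is built on a modified pUC57-Kan backbone (the modifications are stated only to match those in a related kiCAP construct) and is propagated in E. coli through a high-copy ColE1/pUC-type origin with kanamycin selection. The KanR gene is annotated as driven by the bla (AmpR) promoter. An f1 origin, lac promoter/operator and lacZα remnants, and T7, T3 and SP6 phage promoters are carried over from the cloning backbone. No ITRs are annotated, consistent with a plasmid that supplies packaging functions in trans rather than being packaged itself.

The payload is a 2.2 kb synthetic capsid gene, AAV9 VP1 carrying a seven-residue peptide inserted between amino acids 588 and 589, a surface-exposed position commonly used to retarget AAV9. The automated annotation labels this ORF by its similarity to AAV2 VP1, but the catalogue identifies it as AAV9-derived. The listed promoter is p41, and the partial Rep52 sequence annotated immediately upstream of cap is probably the rep 3′ region containing that promoter and the associated splicing signals.

The feature table also shows a full-length AAV2 Rep78 ORF, followed by a tetracycline-transactivator fragment with VP16-derived activation repeats and a bGH polyadenylation signal. Next comes an array of tet operator repeats placed just ahead of the rep fragment and cap. This layout suggests transactivator-boosted capsid expression, though the record does not explain the design. The plasmid would typically be co-transfected with an ITR-flanked transgene plasmid and adenoviral helper functions.
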