Features (pLannotate 1.2.2; 29 found; start..end, strand, type, name):
    187..2049    +  CDS            Rep78: REP78_AAV2S - Experimental evidence at protein level: Swiss-Prot protein existence level 1. Plays an essential role in the initiation of viral DNA synthesis. Binds specifically to an inverted terminal repeat element (ITR) on the 3' and 5' ends of the viral DNA, where it cleaves a site specifically to generate a priming site for initiation of the synthesis of a complementary strand. Plays also a role as transcriptional regulator, DNA helicase and as key factors in site-specific integration of the viral genome. Regulates host PKA activity by interacting with host PRKX as a mechanism of interferi
   2152..2828    +  CDS            rtTA3 (fragment): reverse tetracycline transactivator 3 activates expression from Tet-responsive promoters in the presence of doxycycline
   2758..2868    +  CDS            VP48: 3 tandem repeats of the minimal activation domain of herpes simplex virus VP16 (Cheng et al., 2013)
   2907..2925    -  promoter       SP6 promoter: promoter for bacteriophage SP6 RNA polymerase
   2951..3175    +  polyA_signal   bGH poly(A) signal: bovine growth hormone polyadenylation signal
   3179..3200    +  promoter       SV40 promoter (fragment): SV40 enhancer and early promoter
   3236..3256    +  promoter       tight TRE promoter (fragment): Tet-responsive promoter PTight, consisting of seven tet operator sequences followed by the minimal CMV promoter
   3273..3293    +  promoter       tight TRE promoter (fragment): Tet-responsive promoter PTight, consisting of seven tet operator sequences followed by the minimal CMV promoter
   3310..3330    +  promoter       tight TRE promoter (fragment): Tet-responsive promoter PTight, consisting of seven tet operator sequences followed by the minimal CMV promoter
   3347..3367    +  promoter       tight TRE promoter (fragment): Tet-responsive promoter PTight, consisting of seven tet operator sequences followed by the minimal CMV promoter
   3384..3404    +  promoter       tight TRE promoter (fragment): Tet-responsive promoter PTight, consisting of seven tet operator sequences followed by the minimal CMV promoter
   3421..3441    +  promoter       tight TRE promoter (fragment): Tet-responsive promoter PTight, consisting of seven tet operator sequences followed by the minimal CMV promoter
   3458..3478    +  promoter       tight TRE promoter (fragment): Tet-responsive promoter PTight, consisting of seven tet operator sequences followed by the minimal CMV promoter
   3495..3515    +  promoter       tight TRE promoter (fragment): Tet-responsive promoter PTight, consisting of seven tet operator sequences followed by the minimal CMV promoter
   3521..4138    +  CDS            Rep52 (fragment): REP52_AAV2S - Experimental evidence at protein level: Swiss-Prot protein existence level 1. Plays a critical role during packaging of viral DNA into empty capsids, where they are thought to be part of the packaging motor complex. The single stranded genomic DNA is packaged in a 3' to 5' direction and requires the association between viral DNA and Rep40. Regulates host PKA activity by interacting with host PRKX as a mechanism to interfere with helper virus propagation and to promote its own replication. From Adeno-associated virus 2 (isolate Srivastava/1982) (AAV-2).
   4158..6386    +  CDS            VP1: CAPSD_AAV2S - Experimental evidence at protein level: Swiss-Prot protein existence level 1. Capsid protein self-assembles to form an icosahedral capsid with a T=1 symmetry, about 22 nm in diameter, and consisting of 60 copies of three size variants of the capsid protein VP1, VP2 and VP3 which differ in their N-terminus. The capsid encapsulates the genomic ssDNA. Binds to host cell heparan sulfate and uses host ITGA5-ITGB1 as coreceptor on the cell surface to provide virion attachment to target cell. This attachment induces virion internalization predominantly through clathrin-dependent endocyt
   6542..6570    -  misc_feature   MCS (fragment): pBluescript multiple cloning site
   6583..6601    -  promoter       T3 promoter: promoter for bacteriophage T3 RNA polymerase
   6646..6662    -  protein_bind   lac operator: The lac repressor binds to the lac operator to inhibit transcription in E. coli. This inhibition can be relieved by adding lactose or isopropyl-β-D-thiogalactopyranoside (IPTG). lac repressor encoded by lacI
   6670..6700    -  promoter       lac promoter: promoter for the E. coli lac operon
   6715..6736    -  protein_bind   CAP binding site: CAP binding activates transcription in the presence of cAMP. E. coli catabolite activator protein
   6749..6841    -  CDS            lacI (fragment): lac repressor; lacI; The lac repressor binds to the lac operator to inhibit transcription in E. coli. This inhibition can be relieved by adding lactose or isopropyl-β-D-thiogalactopyranoside (IPTG).
   7024..7612    -  rep_origin     ori: high-copy-number ColE1/pMB1/pBR322/pUC origin of replication
   7783..8592    -  CDS            KanR: aminoglycoside phosphotransferase; aph(3')-Ia; confers resistance to kanamycin in bacteria or G418 (Geneticin®) in eukaryotes
   8593..8697    -  promoter       AmpR promoter: bla
   8750..9178    -  rep_origin     f1 ori (sequence partly withheld): f1 bacteriophage origin of replication; arrow indicates direction of (+) strand synthesis
   9183..9338    -  CDS            lacZα (fragment): LacZα fragment of β-galactosidase; lacZ fragment
   9346..9364    +  promoter       T7 promoter: promoter for bacteriophage T7 RNA polymerase
   9373..9392    -  misc_feature   MCS (fragment): pBluescript multiple cloning site
>Addgene plasmid #196688 | kiCAP-AAV-M.Fas.2 | addgene full sequence | sequence record 386840 | Addgene NGS Result
TCGACACGCGTGGAGGGGTGGAGTCGTGACGTGAATTACGTCATAGGGTTAGGGAGGTCCTGTATTAGAG
GTCACGTGAGTGTTTTGCGACATTTTGCGACACCATGTGGTCACGCTGGGTATTTAAGCCCGAGTGAGCA
CGCAGGGTCTCCATTTTGAAGCGGGAGGTTTGAACGCGCAGCCGCCATGCCGGGGTTTTACGAGATTGTG
ATTAAGGTCCCCAGCGACCTTGACGAGCATCTGCCCGGCATTTCTGACAGCTTTGTGAACTGGGTGGCCG
AGAAGGAATGGGAGTTGCCGCCAGATTCTGACATGGATCTGAATCTGATTGAGCAGGCACCCCTGACCGT
GGCCGAGAAGCTGCAGCGCGACTTTCTGACGGAATGGCGCCGTGTGAGTAAGGCCCCGGAGGCTCTTTTC
TTTGTGCAATTTGAGAAGGGAGAGAGCTACTTCCACATGCACGTGCTCGTGGAAACCACCGGGGTGAAAT
CCATGGTTTTGGGACGTTTCCTGAGTCAGATTCGCGAAAAACTGATTCAGAGAATTTACCGCGGGATCGA
GCCGACTTTGCCAAACTGGTTCGCGGTCACAAAGACCAGAAATGGCGCCGGAGGCGGGAACAAGGTGGTG
GATGAGTGCTACATCCCCAATTACTTGCTCCCCAAAACCCAGCCTGAGCTCCAGTGGGCGTGGACTAATA
TGGAACAGTATTTAAGCGCCTGTTTGAATCTCACGGAGCGTAAACGGTTGGTGGCGCAGCATCTGACGCA
CGTGTCGCAGACGCAGGAGCAGAACAAAGAGAATCAGAATCCCAATTCTGATGCGCCGGTGATCAGATCA
AAAACTTCAGCCAGGTACATGGAGCTGGTCGGGTGGCTCGTGGACAAGGGGATTACCTCGGAGAAGCAGT
GGATCCAGGAGGACCAGGCCTCATACATCTCCTTCAATGCGGCCTCCAACTCGCGGTCCCAAATCAAGGC
TGCCTTGGACAATGCGGGAAAGATTATGAGCCTGACTAAAACCGCCCCCGACTACCTGGTGGGCCAGCAG
CCCGTGGAGGACATTTCCAGCAATCGGATTTATAAAATTTTGGAACTAAACGGGTACGATCCCCAATATG
CGGCTTCCGTCTTTCTGGGATGGGCCACGAAAAAGTTCGGCAAGAGGAACACCATCTGGCTGTTTGGGCC
TGCAACTACCGGGAAGACCAACATCGCGGAGGCCATAGCCCACACTGTGCCCTTCTACGGGTGCGTAAAC
TGGACCAATGAGAACTTTCCCTTCAACGACTGTGTCGACAAGATGGTGATCTGGTGGGAGGAGGGGAAGA
TGACCGCCAAGGTCGTGGAGTCGGCCAAAGCCATTCTCGGAGGAAGCAAGGTGCGCGTGGACCAGAAATG
CAAGTCCTCGGCCCAGATAGACCCGACTCCCGTGATCGTCACCTCCAACACCAACATGTGCGCCGTGATT
GACGGGAACTCAACGACCTTCGAACACCAGCAGCCGTTGCAAGACCGGATGTTCAAATTTGAACTCACCC
GCCGTCTGGATCATGACTTTGGGAAGGTCACCAAGCAGGAAGTCAAAGACTTTTTCCGGTGGGCAAAGGA
TCACGTGGTTGAGGTGGAGCATGAATTCTACGTCAAAAAGGGTGGAGCCAAGAAAAGACCCGCCCCCAGT
GACGCAGATATAAGTGAGCCCAAACGGGTGCGCGAGTCAGTTGCGCAGCCATCGACGTCAGACGCGGAAG
CTTCGATCAACTACGCGGACAGGTACCAAAACAAATGTTCTCGTCACGTGGGCATGAATCTGATGCTGTT
TCCCTGCAGACAATGCGAGAGACTGAATCAGAATTCAAATATCTGCTTCACTCACGGTGTCAAAGACTGT
TTAGAGTGCTTTCCCGTGTCAGAATCTCAACCCGTTTCTGTCGTCAAAAAGGCGTATCAGAAACTGTGCT
ACATTCATCACATCATGGGAAAGGTGCCAGACGCTTGCACTGCTTGCGACCTGGTCAATGTGGACTTGGA
TGACTGTGTTTCTGAACAATAAATGACTTAAACCAGGTATTGCTGCCGATGGTTATCTTCCAGATTGGCT
CGAGGACAACCTTAGTGAACTAGTGCCACCATGAGTCGGCTGGATAAATCTAAAGTCATAAACGGCGCTC
TGGAATTACTCAATGAAGTCGGTATCGAAGGCCTGACGACAAGGAAACTCGCTCAAAAGCTGGGAGTTGA
GCAGCCTACCCTGTACTGGCACGTGAAGAACAAGCGGGCCCTGCTCGATGCCCTGGCCATCGAGATGCTG
GACAGGCATCATACCCACTTCTGCCCCCTGGAAGGCGAGTCATGGCAAGACTTTCTGCGGAACAACGCCA
AGTCATTCCGCTGTGCTCTCCTCTCACATCGCGACGGGGCTAAAGTGCATCTCGGCACCCGCCCAACAGA
GAAACAGTACGAAACCCTGGAAAATCAGCTCGCGTTCCTGTGTCAGCAAGGCTTCTCCCTGGAGAACGCA
CTGTACGCTCTGTCCGCCGTGGGCCACTTTACACTGGGCTGCGTATTGGAGGAACAGGAGCATCAAGTAG
CAAAAGAGGAAAGAGAGACACCTACCACCGATTCTATGCCCCCACTTCTGAGACAAGCAATTGAGCTGTT
CGACCGGCAGGGAGCCGAACCTGCCTTCCTTTTCGGCCTGGAACTAATCATATGTGGCCTGGAGAAACAG
CTAAAGTGCGAAAGCGGCGGGCCGGCCGACGCCCTTGACGATTTTGACTTAGACATGCTCCCAGCCGATG
CCCTTGACGACTTTGACCTTGATATGCTGCCTGCTGACGCTCTTGACGATTTTGACCTTGACATGCTCCC
CGGGTAAATGCATGAATTCGATCTAGAGGGCCCTATTCTATAGTGTCACCTAAATGCTAGAGCTCGCTGA
TCAGCCTCGACTGTGCCTTCTAGTTGCCAGCCATCTGTTGTTTGCCCCTCCCCCGTGCCTTCCTTGACCC
TGGAAGGTGCCACTCCCACTGTCCTTTCCTAATAAAATGAGGAAATTGCATCGCATTGTCTGAGTAGGTG
TCATTCTATTCTGGGGGGTGGGGTGGGGCAGGACAGCAAGGGGGAGGATTGGGAAGACAATAGCAGGCAT
GCTGGGGATGCGGTGGGCTCTATGGCTTCTGAGGCGGAAAGAACCAGCTGGGGCTCGAATCAAGCTATCA
AGTGCCACCTGACGTCTCCCTATCAGTGATAGAGAAGTCGACACGTCTCGAGCTCCCTATCAGTGATAGA
GAAGGTACGTCTAGAACGTCTCCCTATCAGTGATAGAGAAGTCGACACGTCTCGAGCTCCCTATCAGTGA
TAGAGAAGGTACGTCTAGAACGTCTCCCTATCAGTGATAGAGAAGTCGACACGTCTCGAGCTCCCTATCA
GTGATAGAGAAGGTACGTCTAGAACGTCTCCCTATCAGTGATAGAGAAGTCGACACGTCTCGAGCTCCCT
ATCAGTGATAGAGAAGGTACCCCCTATATAAGCAGAGAGATCTGTTCAAATTTGAACTGACTAAGCGGCT
CCCGCCAGATTTTGGCAAGATTACTAAGCAGGAAGTCAAGGACTTTTTTGCTTGGGCAAAGGTCAATCAG
GTGCCGGTGACTCACGAGTTTAAAGTTCCCAGGGAATTGGCGGGAACTAAAGGGGCGGAGAAATCTCTAA
AACGCCCACTGGGTGACGTCACCAATACTAGCTATAAAAGTCTGGAGAAGCGGGCCAGGCTCTCATTTGT
TCCCGAGACGCCTCGCAGTTCAGACGTGACTGTTGATCCCGCTCCTCTGCGACCGCTAGCTTCGATCAAC
TACGCGGACAGGTACCAAAACAAATGTTCTCGTCACGTGGGCATGAATCTGATGCTGTTTCCCTGCAGAC
AATGCGAGAGACTGAATCAGAATTCAAATATCTGCTTCACTCACGGTGTCAAAGACTGTTTAGAGTGCTT
TCCCGTGTCAGAATCTCAACCCGTTTCTGTCGTCAAAAAGGCGTATCAGAAACTGTGCTACATTCATCAC
ATCATGGGAAAGGTGCCAGACGCTTGCACTGCTTGCGACCTGGTCAATGTGGACTTGGATGACTGTGTTT
CTGAACAATAAATGACTTAAACCAGGTATGGCTGCCGATGGTTATCTTCCAGATTGGCTCGAGGACAACC
TTAGTGAAGGAATTCGCGAGTGGTGGGCTTTGAAACCTGGAGCCCCTCAACCCAAGGCAAATCAACAACA
TCAAGACAACGCTCGAGGTCTTGTGCTTCCGGGTTACAAATACCTTGGACCCGGCAACGGACTCGACAAG
GGGGAGCCGGTCAACGCAGCAGACGCGGCGGCCCTCGAGCACGACAAGGCCTACGACCAGCAGCTCAAGG
CCGGAGACAACCCGTACCTCAAGTACAACCACGCCGACGCCGAGTTCCAGGAGCGGCTCAAAGAAGATAC
GTCTTTTGGGGGCAACCTCGGGCGAGCAGTCTTCCAGGCCAAAAAGAGGCTTCTTGAACCTCTTGGTCTG
GTTGAGGAAGCGGCTAAGACGGCTCCTGGAAAGAAGAGGCCTGTAGAGCAGTCTCCTCAGGAACCGGACT
CCTCCGCGGGTATTGGCAAATCGGGTGCACAGCCCGCTAAAAAGAGACTCAATTTCGGTCAGACTGGCGA
CACAGAGTCAGTCCCAGACCCTCAACCAATCGGAGAACCTCCCGCAGCCCCCTCAGGTGTGGGATCTCTT
ACAATGGCTTCAGGTGGTGGCGCACCAGTGGCAGACAATAACGAAGGTGCCGATGGAGTGGGTAGTTCCT
CGGGAAATTGGCATTGCGATTCCCAATGGCTGGGGGACAGAGTCATCACCACCAGCACCCGAACCTGGGC
CCTGCCCACCTACAACAATCACCTCTACAAGCAAATCTCCAACAGCACATCTGGAGGATCTTCAAATGAC
AACGCCTACTTCGGCTACAGCACCCCCTGGGGGTATTTTGACTTCAACAGATTCCACTGCCACTTCTCAC
CACGTGACTGGCAGCGACTCATCAACAACAACTGGGGATTCCGGCCTAAGCGACTCAACTTCAAGCTCTT
CAACATTCAGGTCAAAGAGGTTACGGACAACAATGGAGTCAAGACCATCGCCAATAACCTTACCAGCACG
GTCCAGGTCTTCACGGACTCAGACTATCAGCTCCCGTACGTGCTCGGGTCGGCTCACGAGGGCTGCCTCC
CGCCGTTCCCAGCGGACGTTTTCATGATTCCTCAGTACGGGTATCTGACGCTTAATGATGGAAGCCAGGC
CGTGGGTCGTTCGTCCTTTTACTGCCTGGAATATTTCCCGTCGCAAATGCTAAGAACGGGTAACAACTTC
CAGTTCAGCTACGAGTTTGAGAACGTACCTTTCCATAGCAGCTACGCTCACAGCCAAAGCCTGGACCGAC
TAATGAATCCACTCATCGACCAATACTTGTACTATCTCTCAAAGACTATTAACGGTTCTGGACAGAATCA
ACAAACGCTAAAATTCAGTGTGGCCGGACCCAGCAACATGGCTGTCCAGGGAAGAAACTACATACCTGGA
CCCAGCTACCGACAACAACGTGTCTCAACCACTGTGACTCAAAACAACAACAGCGAATTTGCTTGGCCTG
GAGCTTCTTCTTGGGCTCTCAATGGACGTAATAGCTTGATGAATCCTGGACCTGCTATGGCCAGCCACAA
AGAAGGAGAGGACCGTTTCTTTCCTTTGTCTGGATCTTTAATTTTTGGCAAACAAGGAACTGGAAGAGAC
AACGTGGATGCGGACAAAGTCATGATAACCAACGAAGAAGAAATTAAAACTACTAACCCGGTAGCAACGG
AGTCCTATGGACAAGTGGCCACAAACCACCAGAGTGCCCAAAGTACTATTCCTACTATGAAGGCACAGGC
GCAGACCGGCTGGGTTCAAAACCAAGGAATACTTCCGGGTATGGTTTGGCAGGACAGAGATGTGTACCTG
CAAGGACCCATTTGGGCCAAAATTCCTCACACGGACGGCAACTTTCACCCTTCTCCGCTGATGGGAGGGT
TTGGAATGAAGCACCCGCCTCCTCAGATCCTCATCAAAAACACACCTGTACCTGCGGATCCTCCAACGGC
CTTCAACAAGGACAAGCTGAACTCTTTCATCACCCAGTATTCTACTGGCCAAGTCAGCGTGGAGATCGAG
TGGGAGCTGCAGAAGGAAAACAGCAAGCGCTGGAACCCGGAGATCCAGTACACTTCCAACTATTACAAGT
CTAATAATGTTGAATTTGCTGTTAATACTGAAGGTGTATATAGTGAACCCCGCCCCATTGGCACCAGATA
CCTGACTCGTAATCTGTAATTGCTTGTTAATCAATAAACCGTTTAATTCGTTTCAGTTGAACTTTGGTCT
CTGCGTATTTCTTTCTTATCTAGTTTCCATGGCTACGTAGATAAGTAGCATGGCGGGTTAATCATTAACT
ACAGATATCCATCACACTGGCGGCCGCTCGACTAGAGCGGCCGCCACCGCGGTGGAGCTCCAGCTTTTGT
TCCCTTTAGTGAGGGTTAATTGCGCGCTTGGCGTAATCATGGTCATAGCTGTTTCCTGTGTGAAATTGTT
ATCCGCTCACAATTCCACACAACATACGAGCCGGAAGCATAAAGTGTAAAGCCTGGGGTGCCTAATGAGT
GAGCTAACTCACATTAATTGCGTTGCGCTCACTGCCCGCTTTCCAGTCGGGAAACCTGTCGTGCCAGCTG
CATTAATGAATCGGCCAACGCGCGGGGAGAGGCGGTTTGCGTATTGGGCGCTCTTCCGCTTCCTCGCTCA
CTGACTCGCTGCGCTCGGTCGTTCGGCTGCGGCGAGCGGTATCAGCTCACTCAAAGGCGGTAATACGGTT
ATCCACAGAATCAGGGGATAACGCAGGAAAGAACATGTGAGCAAAAGGCCAGCAAAAGGCCAGGAACCGT
AAAAAGGCCGCGTTGCTGGCGTTTTTCCATAGGCTCCGCCCCCCTGACGAGCATCACAAAAATCGACGCT
CAAGTCAGAGGTGGCGAAACCCGACAGGACTATAAAGATACCAGGCGTTTCCCCCTGGAAGCTCCCTCGT
GCGCTCTCCTGTTCCGACCCTGCCGCTTACCGGATACCTGTCCGCCTTTCTCCCTTCGGGAAGCGTGGCG
CTTTCTCATAGCTCACGCTGTAGGTATCTCAGTTCGGTGTAGGTCGTTCGCTCCAAGCTGGGCTGTGTGC
ACGAACCCCCCGTTCAGCCCGACCGCTGCGCCTTATCCGGTAACTATCGTCTTGAGTCCAACCCGGTAAG
ACACGACTTATCGCCACTGGCAGCAGCCACTGGTAACAGGATTAGCAGAGCGAGGTATGTAGGCGGTGCT
ACAGAGTTCTTGAAGTGGTGGCCTAACTACGGCTACACTAGAAGAACAGTATTTGGTATCTGCGCTCTGC
TGAAGCCAGTTACCTTCGGAAAAAGAGTTGGTAGCTCTTGATCCGGCAAACAAACCACCGCTGGTAGCGG
TGGTTTTTTTGTTTGCAAGCAGCAGATTACGCGCAGAAAAAAAGGATCTCAAGAAGATCCTTTGATCTTT
TCTACGGGGTCTGACGCTCAGTGGAACGAAAACTCACGTTAAGGGATTTTGGTCATGAGATTATCAAAAA
GGATCTTCACCTAGATCCTTTTAAATTAAAAATGAAGTTTTAAATCAATCTAAAGTATATATGAGTAAAC
TTGGTCTGACAGTTAGAAAAACTCATCGAGCATCAAATGAAACTGCAATTTATTCATATCAGGATTATCA
ATACCATATTTTTGAAAAAGCCGTTTCTGTAATGAAGGAGAAAACTCACCGAGGCAGTTCCATAGGATGG
CAAGATCCTGGTATCGGTCTGCGATTCCGACTCGTCCAACATCAATACAACCTATTAATTTCCCCTCGTC
AAAAATAAGGTTATCAAGTGAGAAATCACCATGAGTGACGACTGAATCCGGTGAGAATGGCAAAAGTTTA
TGCATTTCTTTCCAGACTTGTTCAACAGGCCAGCCATTACGCTCGTCATCAAAATCACTCGCATCAACCA
AACCGTTATTCATTCGTGATTGCGCCTGAGCGAGACGAAATACGCGATCGCTGTTAAAAGGACAATTACA
AACAGGAATCGAATGCAACCGGCGCAGGAACACTGCCAGCGCATCAACAATATTTTCACCTGAATCAGGA
TATTCTTCTAATACCTGGAATGCTGTTTTTCCGGGGATCGCAGTGGTGAGTAACCATGCATCATCAGGAG
TACGGATAAAATGCTTGATGGTCGGAAGAGGCATAAATTCCGTCAGCCAGTTTAGTCTGACCATCTCATC
TGTAACATCATTGGCAACGCTACCTTTGCCATGTTTCAGAAACAACTCTGGCGCATCGGGCTTCCCATAC
AAGCGATAGATTGTCGCACCTGATTGCCCGACATTATCGCGAGCCCATTTATACCCATATAAATCAGCAT
CCATGTTGGAATTTAATCGCGGCCTCGACGTTTCCCGTTGAATATGGCTCATACTCTTCCTTTTTCAATA
TTATTGAAGCATTTATCAGGGTTATTGTCTCATGAGCGGATACATATTTGAATGTATTTAGAAAAATAAA
CAAATAGGGGTTCCGCGCACATTTCCCCGAAAAGTGCCACCTAAATTGTAAGCGTTAATATTTTGTTAAA
ATTCGCGTTAAATTTTTGTTAAATCAGCTCATTTTTTAACCAATAGGCCGAAATCGGCAAAATCCCTTAT
AAATCAAAAGAATAGACCGAGATAGGGT
[37 nt withheld, positions 8849-8885]
AAAGAACGTGGACTCCAACGTCAAAGG
[49 nt withheld, positions 8913-8961]
T
[91 nt withheld, positions 8963-9053]
G
[124 nt withheld, positions 9055-9178]
CCCATTCGCCATTCAGGCTGCGCAACTGTTGGGAAGGGCGATCGGTGCGGGCCTCTTCGCTATTACGCCA
GCTGGCGAAAGGGGGATGTGCTGCAAGGCGATTAAGTTGGGTAACGCCAGGGTTTTCCCAGTCACGACGT
TGTAAAACGACGGCCAGTGAGCGCGCGTAATACGACTCACTATAGGGCGAATTGGGTACCGGGCCCCCCC
TCGATCGAGG
